Addgene plasmid #175507: PB-CT3G-CERP2-MG-IRES2-mCherry
Purpose: (Empty Backbone) All-in-one piggyBac transposon destination vector for mCMV+dox-inducible expression of Mega Gate cloned elements upstream of IRES2-mCherry (CMVe-hEF1a-driven rtTA and puromycin resistance)
Depositing lab: George Church. Depositing organization: Harvard Medical School. Publication: An integrated pipeline for mammalian genetic screening. Kramme C, Plesa AM, Wang HH, Wolf B, Smela MP, Guo X, Kohman RE, Chatterjee P, Church GM. Cell Rep Methods. 2021 Sep 27;1(6):100082. doi: 10.1016/j.crmeth.2021.100082. eCollection 2021 Oct 25. PubMed 35474898.
Backbone
  Vector backbone: pUC57
  Backbone size (bp): 7519
  Vector type: Mammalian Expression, Synthetic Biology
  Promoter: TRE3G-mCMV
  Selectable markers: Puromycin
Growth in bacteria
  Bacterial resistance: Ampicillin, 100 μg/mL
  Growth temperature: 37°C
  Growth strain: DH5alpha
  Copy number: High Copy
Gene/Insert
  Cloning method: Gateway Cloning
  Sequencing primers: 5′ M13 FWD; 3′ M13 REV
Terms and licenses: Academic/Nonprofit Terms; Industry Terms: Not Available to Industry
How to cite: PB-CT3G-CERP2-MG-IRES2-mCherry was a gift from George Church (Addgene plasmid # 175507 ; http://n2t.net/addgene:175507 ; RRID:Addgene_175507)
