[The description below was written by a language model from this plasmid's Addgene catalogue record and pLannotate feature annotations shown in this document.]
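Description:
PB-CT3G-CERP2-MG-IRES2-mCherry is an empty, all-in-one piggyBac transposon destination vector built on a pUC57 backbone for doxycycline-inducible expression in mammalian cells. It is propagated in E. coli as a high-copy plasmid through the ColE1/pUC origin with ampicillin selection (AmpR and its promoter), and remnants of the lac region from the cloning backbone are also present. The catalogue lists a 7,519 bp backbone, while the sequenced record is 8,040 nt. The piggyBac terminal repeats implied by the name and purpose were not picked up in the automated feature table.

The inducible unit begins with a TRE3G-type Tet-responsive promoter joined to a minimal CMV promoter, followed by an attR1/attR2 Gateway recombination cassette that receives the gene or element of interest by the "Mega Gate" cloning scheme. The interval between the att sites is short, and no ccdB or chloramphenicol marker is annotated there. Downstream lie a small fragment matching an HA tag, an EMCV IRES2, mCherry and an SV40 polyadenylation signal, so the cloned element and the red reporter are translated from one dox-induced transcript and mCherry fluorescence reports induction.

On the opposite strand, a CMV enhancer fused to the human EF-1α core promoter constitutively drives a reverse tetracycline transactivator (annotated as rtTA3 with VP16-derived activation repeats) followed by the puromycin N-acetyltransferase gene and an SV40 poly(A). How the two coding regions are linked is not annotated. Because activator, selection marker and inducible cassette sit on one transposon, co-delivery with piggyBac transposase should give stable, puromycin-selectable integrants. The associated work concerns a pipeline for mammalian genetic screening.
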