Features (pLannotate 1.2.2; 26 found; start..end, strand, type, name):
      9..257     +  promoter       TRE3GV promoter (fragment): 3rd-generation Tet-responsive promoter that can be activated by binding of Tet-On® 3G, optimized for retroviral and lentiviral vectors
    264..305     +  promoter       tight TRE promoter (fragment): Tet-responsive promoter PTight, consisting of seven tet operator sequences followed by the minimal CMV promoter
    368..492     +  protein_bind   attR1: mutant version of attR; recombination site for the Gateway® LR reaction LR Clonase™
    613..737     -  protein_bind   attR2: mutant version of attR; recombination site for the Gateway® LR reaction LR Clonase™
    739..767     +  CDS            3xHA (fragment): three tandem HA epitope tags
    859..1445    +  misc_feature   IRES2: internal ribosome entry site (IRES) of the encephalomyocarditis virus (EMCV)
   1446..2153    +  CDS            mCherry: mCherry is a basic (constitutively fluorescent) red fluorescent protein published in 2004, derived from Discosoma sp.. It is reported to be a very rapidly-maturing monomer with low acid sensitivity.
   2174..2308    -  polyA_signal   SV40 poly(A) signal: SV40 polyadenylation signal
   2621..2778    +  CDS            lacZα (fragment): LacZα fragment of β-galactosidase; lacZ fragment
   2784..2883    -  misc_feature   bom (fragment): basis of mobility region from pBR322
   2987..3022    -  CDS            rop (fragment): Rop protein, which maintains plasmids at low copy number; rop
   3118..3222    +  promoter       AmpR promoter: bla
   3223..4083    +  CDS            AmpR: β-lactamase; bla; confers resistance to ampicillin, carbenicillin, and related antibiotics
   4254..4842    +  rep_origin     ori: high-copy-number ColE1/pMB1/pBR322/pUC origin of replication
   5025..5117    +  CDS            lacI (fragment): lac repressor; lacI; The lac repressor binds to the lac operator to inhibit transcription in E. coli. This inhibition can be relieved by adding lactose or isopropyl-β-D-thiogalactopyranoside (IPTG).
   5123..5206    +  CDS            lacI (fragment): lac repressor; lacI; The lac repressor binds to the lac operator to inhibit transcription in E. coli. This inhibition can be relieved by adding lactose or isopropyl-β-D-thiogalactopyranoside (IPTG).
   5219..5240    +  protein_bind   CAP binding site: CAP binding activates transcription in the presence of cAMP. E. coli catabolite activator protein
   5255..5285    +  promoter       lac promoter: promoter for the E. coli lac operon
   5293..5309    +  protein_bind   lac operator: The lac repressor binds to the lac operator to inhibit transcription in E. coli. This inhibition can be relieved by adding lactose or isopropyl-β-D-thiogalactopyranoside (IPTG). lac repressor encoded by lacI
   5597..5678    -  polyA_signal   SV40 poly(A) signal: SV40 polyadenylation signal
   5701..5784    -  CDS            large T antigen (fragment): large T antigen from SV40 (simian virus 40)
   5798..6394    -  CDS            pac: PUAC_STRAD - Protein predicted: Swiss-Prot protein existence level 4. Detoxification of puromycin. From Streptomyces alboniger.
   6467..6577    -  CDS            VP48: 3 tandem repeats of the minimal activation domain of herpes simplex virus VP16 (Cheng et al., 2013)
   6507..7204    -  CDS            rtTA3 (fragment): reverse tetracycline transactivator 3 activates expression from Tet-responsive promoters in the presence of doxycycline
   7257..7468    -  promoter       EF-1α core promoter: core promoter for human elongation factor EF-1α
   7469..7848    -  enhancer       CMV enhancer: human cytomegalovirus immediate early enhancer
>Addgene plasmid #175507 | PB-CT3G-CERP2-MG-IRES2-mCherry | addgene full sequence | sequence record 345876 | Addgene NGS Result
ATCACCTCGAGTTTACTCCCTATCAGTGATAGAGAACGTATGAAGAGTTTACTCCCTATCAGTGATAGAG
AACGTATGCAGACTTTACTCCCTATCAGTGATAGAGAACGTATAAGGAGTTTACTCCCTATCAGTGATAG
AGAACGTATGACCAGTTTACTCCCTATCAGTGATAGAGAACGTATCTACAGTTTACTCCCTATCAGTGAT
AGAGAACGTATATCCAGTTTACTCCCTATCAGTGATAGAGAACGTATAAGCTTGCCTATATAAGCAGAGC
TCGTTTAGTGAACCGTCAGATCGCCTGGAGACGCCATCCACGCTGTTTTGACCTCCATAGAAGACACCGG
GACCGATCCAGCCTACCACAAGTTTGTACAAAAAAGCTGAACGAGAAACGTAAAATGATATAAATATCAA
TATATTAAATTAGATTTTGCATAAAAAACAGACTACATAATACTGTAAAACACAACATATCCAGTCACTA
TGGCGACAGAAGAAGTATAGGGATAACAGGGTAATTGTTGTAAGCGCGCTATGATGGAGGCTATGCCACT
AGAATCTGCGTTCGCTACCTTAGGACCGTTATAGTTAGAAGGAAAGCTCCATCATAGTGACTGGATATGT
TGTGTTTTACAGTATTATGTAGTCTGTTTTTTATGCAAAATCTAATTTAATATATTGATATTTATATCAT
TTTACGTTTCTCGTTCAGCTTTCTTGTACAAAGTGGTATACCCATACGATGTTCCAGATTACGCTTAGTA
ATGAGAAATACTCAGAAGATGTCACTCACCATAGAGAGACCATTAATGGGTCTCCTAGGCCACTGAGCAA
GAACTATGAATGAGATCTCCCCTCTCCCTCCCCCCCCCCTAACGTTACTGGCCGAAGCCGCTTGGAATAA
GGCCGGTGTGCGTTTGTCTATATGTTATTTTCCACCATATTGCCGTCTTTTGGCAATGTGAGGGCCCGGA
AACCTGGCCCTGTCTTCTTGACGAGCATTCCTAGGGGTCTTTCCCCTCTCGCCAAAGGAATGCAAGGTCT
GTTGAATGTCGTGAAGGAAGCAGTTCCTCTGGAAGCTTCTTGAAGACAAACAACGTCTGTAGCGACCCTT
TGCAGGCAGCGGAACCCCCCACCTGGCGACAGGTGCCTCTGCGGCCAAAAGCCACGTGTATAAGATACAC
CTGCAAAGGCGGCACAACCCCAGTGCCACGTTGTGAGTTGGATAGTTGTGGAAAGAGTCAAATGGCTCTC
CTCAAGCGTATTCAACAAGGGGCTGAAGGATGCCCAGAAGGTACCCCATTGTATGGGATCTGATCTGGGG
CCTCGGTACACATGCTTTACATGTGTTTAGTCGAGGTTAAAAAAACGTCTAGGCCCCCCGAACCACGGGG
ACGTGGTTTTCCTTTGAAAAACACGATGATAATATGGCCACAACCATGGTGTCTAAAGGCGAGGAGGATA
ACATGGCCATAATCAAGGAGTTCATGCGCTTCAAGGTTCACATGGAAGGTAGCGTGAATGGCCATGAATT
TGAAATAGAAGGCGAAGGAGAGGGTAGACCTTATGAAGGCACTCAAACGGCAAAATTGAAGGTTACGAAG
GGGGGTCCGTTGCCGTTTGCTTGGGATATTCTGTCACCTCAATTCATGTACGGGTCAAAGGCCTACGTTA
AGCACCCCGCTGACATCCCCGACTACCTGAAACTGTCTTTTCCGGAGGGATTTAAATGGGAACGAGTAAT
GAACTTCGAGGACGGTGGTGTAGTGACCGTAACACAGGATTCTAGCCTCCAGGATGGCGAATTTATATAT
AAGGTTAAGCTCCGGGGCACAAACTTCCCATCTGACGGCCCCGTAATGCAGAAGAAAACGATGGGCTGGG
AGGCGTCATCAGAACGCATGTACCCCGAGGACGGTGCGCTTAAAGGAGAGATAAAACAACGGCTGAAGCT
GAAGGATGGTGGTCATTACGATGCCGAAGTAAAGACAACGTACAAGGCTAAAAAACCTGTTCAACTGCCC
GGCGCATATAATGTAAACATCAAGCTGGACACAACATCCCATAACGAAGATTATACAATCGTAGAACAGT
ACGAACGGGCCGAGGGCCGACATTCTACCGGGGGTATGGATGAACTTTATAAGTAAGCGGCCGCTTTCTC
CGCGATCCAGACATGATAAGATACATTGATGAGTTTGGACAAACCAAAACTAGAATGCAGTGAAAAAAAT
GCCTTATTTGTGAAATTTGTGATGCTATTGCCTTATTTGTAACCATTATAAGCTGCAATAAACAAGTTAT
CTATAACAAGAAAATATATATATAATAAGTTATCACGTAAGTAGAACATGAAATAACAATATAATTATCG
TATGAGTTAAATCTTAAAAGTCACGTAAAAGATAATCATGCGTCATTTTGACTCACGCGGTCGTTATAGT
TCAAAATCAGTGACACTTACCGCATTGACAAGCACGCCTCACGGGAGCTCCAAGCGGCGACTGAGATGTC
CTAAATGCACAGCGACGGATTCGCGCTATTTAGAAAGAGAGAGCAATATTTCAAGAATGCATGCGTCAAT
TTTACGCAGACTATCTTTCTAGGGTTAAGAATTCACTGGCCGTCGTTTTACAACGTCGTGACTGGGAAAA
CCCTGGCGTTACCCAACTTAATCGCCTTGCAGCACATCCCCCTTTCGCCAGCTGGCGTAATAGCGAAGAG
GCCCGCACCGATCGCCCTTCCCAACAGTTGCGCAGCCTGAATGGCGAATGGCGCCTGATGCGGTATTTTC
TCCTTACGCATCTGTGCGGTATTTCACACCGCATATGGTGCACTCTCAGTACAATCTGCTCTGATGCCGC
ATAGTTAAGCCAGCCCCGACACCCGCCAACACCCGCTGACGCGCCCTGACGGGCTTGTCTGCTCCCGGCA
TCCGCTTACAGACAAGCTGTGACCATGTCTCCGGGAGCTGCATGTGTCAGAGGTTTTCACCGTCATCACC
GAAACACGCGAGTTCGAAAGGGCCTCGTGATACGCCTATTTTTATAGGTTAATGTCATGATAATAATGGT
TTCTTAGACGTCAGGTGGCACTTTTCGGGGAAATGTGCGCGGAACCCCTATTTGTTTATTTTTCTAAATA
CATTCAAATATGTATCCGCTCATGAGACAATAACCCTGATAAATGCTTCAATAATATTGAAAAAGGAAGA
GTATGAGTATTCAACATTTCCGTGTCGCCCTTATTCCCTTTTTTGCGGCATTTTGCCTTCCTGTTTTTGC
TCACCCAGAAACGCTGGTGAAAGTAAAAGATGCTGAAGATCAGTTGGGTGCACGAGTGGGTTACATCGAA
CTGGATCTCAACAGCGGTAAGATCCTTGAGAGTTTTCGCCCCGAAGAACGTTTTCCAATGATGAGCACTT
TTAAAGTTCTGCTATGTGGCGCGGTATTATCCCGTATTGACGCCGGGCAAGAGCAACTCGGTCGCCGCAT
ACACTATTCTCAGAATGACTTGGTTGAGTACTCACCAGTCACAGAAAAGCATCTTACGGATGGCATGACA
GTAAGAGAATTATGCAGTGCTGCCATAACCATGAGTGATAACACTGCGGCCAACTTACTTCTGACAACGA
TCGGAGGACCGAAGGAGCTAACCGCTTTTTTGCACAACATGGGGGATCATGTAACTCGCCTTGATCGTTG
GGAACCGGAGCTGAATGAAGCCATACCAAACGACGAGCGTGACACCACGATGCCTGTAGCAATGGCAACA
ACGTTGCGCAAACTATTAACTGGCGAACTACTTACTCTAGCTTCCCGGCAACAATTAATAGACTGGATGG
AGGCGGATAAAGTTGCAGGACCACTTCTGCGCTCGGCCCTTCCGGCTGGCTGGTTTATTGCTGATAAATC
TGGAGCCGGTGAGCGTGGTTCACGCGGTATCATTGCAGCACTGGGGCCAGATGGTAAGCCCTCCCGTATC
GTAGTTATCTACACGACGGGGAGTCAGGCAACTATGGATGAACGAAATAGACAGATCGCTGAGATAGGTG
CCTCACTGATTAAGCATTGGTAACTGTCAGACCAAGTTTACTCATATATACTTTAGATTGATTTAAAACT
TCATTTTTAATTTAAAAGGATCTAGGTGAAGATCCTTTTTGATAATCTCATGACCAAAATCCCTTAACGT
GAGTTTTCGTTCCACTGAGCGTCAGACCCCGTAGAAAAGATCAAAGGATCTTCTTGAGATCCTTTTTTTC
TGCGCGTAATCTGCTGCTTGCAAACAAAAAAACCACCGCTACCAGCGGTGGTTTGTTTGCCGGATCAAGA
GCTACCAACTCTTTTTCCGAAGGTAACTGGCTTCAGCAGAGCGCAGATACCAAATACTGTTCTTCTAGTG
TAGCCGTAGTTAGGCCACCACTTCAAGAACTCTGTAGCACCGCCTACATACCTCGCTCTGCTAATCCTGT
TACCAGTGGCTGCTGCCAGTGGCGATAAGTCGTGTCTTACCGGGTTGGACTCAAGACGATAGTTACCGGA
TAAGGCGCAGCGGTCGGGCTGAACGGGGGGTTCGTGCACACAGCCCAGCTTGGAGCGAACGACCTACACC
GAACTGAGATACCTACAGCGTGAGCTATGAGAAAGCGCCACGCTTCCCGAAGGGAGAAAGGCGGACAGGT
ATCCGGTAAGCGGCAGGGTCGGAACAGGAGAGCGCACGAGGGAGCTTCCAGGGGGAAACGCCTGGTATCT
TTATAGTCCTGTCGGGTTTCGCCACCTCTGACTTGAGCGTCGATTTTTGTGATGCTCGTCAGGGGGGCGG
AGCCTATGGAAAAACGCCAGCAACGCGGCCTTTTTACGGTTCCTGGCCTTTTGCTGGCCTTTTGCTCACA
TGTTCTTTCCTGCGTTATCCCCTGATTCTGTGGATAACCGTATTACCGCCTTTGAGTGAGCTGATACCGC
TCGCCGCAGCCGAACGACCGAGCGCAGCGAGTCAGTGAGCGAGGAAGCGGATGAGCGCCCAATACGCAAA
CCGCCTCTCACCGCGCGTTGGCCGATTCATTAATGCAGCTGGCACGACAGGTTTCCCGACTGGAAAGCGG
GCAGTGAGCGCAACGCAAACCGCCTCTCCCCGCGCGTTGGCCGATTCATTAATGCAGCTGGCACGACAGG
TTTCCCGACTGGAAAGCGGGCAGTGAGCGCAACGCAATTAATGTGAGTTAGCTCACTCATTAGGCACCCC
AGGCTTTACACTTTATGCTTCCGGCTCGTATGTTGTGTGGAATTGTGAGCGGATAACAATTTCACACAGG
AAACAGCTATGACCATGATTACGCCAAGGTCGACTTAACCCTAGAAAGATAATCATATTGTGACGTACGT
TAAAGATAATCATGCGTAAAATTGACGCATGTGTTTTATCGGTCTGTATATCGAGGTTTATTTATTAATT
TGAATAGATATTAAGTTTTATTATATTTACACTTACATACTAATAATAAATTCAACAAACAATTTATTTA
TGTTTATTTATTTATTAAAAAAAAACAAAAACTCAAAATTTCTTCTATAAAGTAACAAAACTTTTAGCAG
TGAAAAAAATGCTTTATTTGTGAAATTTGTGATGCTATTGCTTTATTTGTAACCATTATAAGCTGCAATA
AACAAGTTAACAACAACAATTGCATTCATTTTATGTTTCAGGTTCAGGGGGAGGTGTGGGAGGTTTTTTA
AAGCAAGTAAAACCTCTACAAATGTGGTATGGCTGATTATGATCCTCTGGAGATTCATGCGCCAGGTTTT
CTGGTCATGCACCACGTTCGTGGGCCCTCAGGAACCTCCACGTCAGCGGTAACTGTGAAGCCCAGTCGCT
CGTAAAAAGGAAGATTCCGGGGAGCACTGGTTTCGAGGAACGCCGGCACGCCAGCCCGTTCCGCGGCCTC
AACACCAGGAAGAACGACAGCGCTTCCCAAACCTTTACCTTGGTGATCTGGGCTGACACCGACAGTGGCA
AGAAACCACGCAGGCTCCTTTGGTCTATGAGGAGCCAGCAAGCCCTCCATTTGCTGTTGTGCCGCCAACC
TACTCCCTGACAGCTCGGCCATCCGCGGACCTATTTCCGCGAACACTGCGCCGGCTTCGACGCTTTCCGG
AGTAGTCCAGACCGCAACTGCGGCACCATCGTCCGCAACCCAAACTTTACCAATGTCCAGACCCACGCGC
GTAAGAAACAGCTCTTGCAACTCAGTTACCCTCTCTATGTGTCTGTCCGGATCTACGGTATGGCGGGTCG
CTGGATAATCTGCAAATGCTGCGGCAAGTGTTCGGACAGCCCGTGGTACATCGTCACGGGTAGCGAGCCT
AACAGTGGGCTTATATTCCGTCATGGGGCCGGGGTTCTCCTCCACGTCGCCGGCCTGCTTCAGCAGGCTG
AAGTTGGTGGCGCCGCTGCCCCCGGGGAGCATGTCAAGGTCAAAATCGTCAAGAGCGTCAGCAGGCAGCA
TATCAAGGTCAAAGTCGTCAAGGGCATCGGCTGGGAGCATGTCTAAGTCAAAATCGTCAAGGGCGTCGGT
CGGCCCGCCGCTTTCGCACTTTAGCTGTTTCTCCAGGCCACATATGATTAGTTCCAGGCCGAAAAGGAAG
GCAGGTTCGGCTCCCTGCCGGTCGAACAGCTCAATTGCTTGTTTCAGAAGTGGGGGCATAGAATCGGTGG
TAGGTGTCTCTCTTTCCTCTTTTGCTACTTGATGCTCCTGTTCCTCCAATACGCAGCCCAGTGTAAAGTG
GCCCACGGCGGACAGAGCGTACAGTGCGTTCTCCAGGGAGAAGCCTTGCTGACACAGGAACGCGAGCTGA
TTTTCCAGGGTTTCGTACTGTTTCTCTGTTGGGCGGGTGCCGAGATGCACTTTAGCCCCGTCACGATGTG
AGAGGAGAGCACAGCGGTATGACTTGGCGTTGTTCCGCAGAAAGTCTTGCCATGACTCGCCTTCCAGGGG
GCAGGAGTGGGTATGATGCCTGTCCAGCATCTCGATTGGCAGGGCATCGAGCAGGGCCCGCTTGTTCTTC
ACGTGCCAGTACAGGGTAGGCTGCTCAACTCCCAGCTTTTGAGCGAGTTTCCTTGTCGTCAGGCCTTCGA
TACCGACTCCATTGAGTAATTCCAGAGCAGAGTTTATGACTTTGCTCTTGTCCAGTCTAGACATCTTATC
GTCATCGTCTTTGTAATCCATGGTGGCGGATCCCGCGTCACGACACCTGTGTTCTGGCGGCAAACCCGTT
GCGAAAAAGAACGTTCACGGCGACTACTGCACTTATATACGGTTCTCCCCCACCCTCGGGAAAAAGGCGG
AGCCAGTACACGACATCACTTTCCCAGTTTACCCCGCGCCACCTTCTCTAGGCACCGGTTCAATTGCCGA
CCCCTCCCCCCAACTTCTCGGGCACTGTGGGCCATGTGCGCTCTGCCCCATGGTAATAGCCATGACTAAT
ACGTAGATGTACTGCCAAGTAGGAAAGTGCCATAAGGTCATGTACTGGGCATAATGCCAGGCGGGCCATT
TACCGTCATTGACGTCAATAGGGGGCGTACTTGGCATATGATACACTTGATGTACTGCCAAGTGGGCAGT
TTACCGTAAATACTCCACCCATTGACGTCAATGGAAAGTGCCTATTGGCGTTACTATGGGAACATACGTC
ATTATTGACGTCAATGGGCGGGGGTCGTTGGGCGGTCAGCCAGGCGGGCCATTTACCGTAAGTTATGTAA
CGCGGAACTCCATATATGGGCTATGAACTAATGACCCCGTAATTGATTACTATTAATAACTAGTCAATAA
TCAATGTCATAAGCTCTAATCGCATAATCGAGCTAAGAGCGATTAATATGCTTAGCTAGCTTAGCTAAGC
TAGATTTCTCTATTCTCCCACAATATATAGCAGCTATTAGCTTAGCAGTCCGAATACGATCGTCCACGAT
CCATAAGCGTAACACATTTGAGTAGCGACTGACGGGCACCGGAGCCACTCGAGTGGAATT
